Addgene plasmid #128856: pJ291_WT_med
Purpose: Medium copy number plasmid for expression of E. coli flagellin from an IPTG-inducible T5 promoter
Depositing lab: Mark Pallen. Depositing organization: Quadram Institute Bioscience. Publication: Restoration of wild-type motility to flagellin-knockout Escherichia coli by varying promoter, copy number and induction strength in plasmid-based expression of flagellin. Thomson NM, Pallen MJ. Curr Res Biotechnol. 2020 Nov;2:45-52. doi: 10.1016/j.crbiot.2020.03.001. PubMed 33381753.
Backbone
  Vector backbone: pJ291
  Backbone manufacturer: ATUM
  Backbone size w/o insert (bp): 4000
  Vector type: Bacterial Expression
Growth in bacteria
  Bacterial resistance: Kanamycin, 50 μg/mL
  Growth temperature: 37°C
  Growth strain: DH5alpha
  Copy number: Low Copy
Gene/Insert
  Gene/Insert name: Flagellin
  Species: E. coli
  Insert size (bp): 1497
Terms and licenses: Academic/Nonprofit Terms; Industry Terms: Not Available to Industry
How to cite: pJ291_WT_med was a gift from Mark Pallen (Addgene plasmid # 128856 ; http://n2t.net/addgene:128856 ; RRID:Addgene_128856)
