[The description below was written by a language model from this plasmid's Addgene catalogue record and pLannotate feature annotations shown in this document.]
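Description:
pJ291_WT_med is a bacterial expression plasmid built on the commercial pJ291 backbone from ATUM and carrying the wild-type Escherichia coli flagellin gene. The sequenced record is about 5.4 kb, consistent with a roughly 4 kb backbone plus a 1.5 kb insert. Replication is driven by a p15A origin, a medium-copy replicon compatible with ColE1-type plasmids. This matches the stated purpose and the "med" in the name, although the catalogue's copy number field lists it as low copy. Short fragments annotated as RSF ori and bom lie near the origin and are probably partial sequence matches rather than functional elements. Selection is by kanamycin, through an aph(3')-Ia aminoglycoside phosphotransferase gene preceded by a fragment of the bla (AmpR) promoter.

The payload is fliC from E. coli K-12, encoding the flagellin subunit that polymerises into the flagellar filament. No tag is annotated. According to the catalogue, it is expressed from an IPTG-inducible T5 promoter. The promoter itself is not called in the feature table, but three lac operators, including one symmetric high-affinity operator, sit immediately upstream of the coding sequence where that promoter would be expected. The plasmid also carries lacI with its own promoter, so repression is supplied in cis and is relieved by IPTG. A fragment of the rrnB T1 terminator and an adjacent 5S rRNA sequence lie downstream of fliC, annotated on the opposite strand.

The associated work varied promoter, copy number and induction strength in plasmid-based flagellin expression to restore wild-type motility to flagellin-knockout E. coli. This construct represents the medium-copy, T5-promoter version in that comparison.
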