Features (pLannotate 1.2.2; 14 found; start..end, strand, type, name):
    107..652     +  rep_origin     p15A ori: Plasmids containing the medium-copy-number p15A origin of replication can be propagated in E. coli cells that contain a second plasmid with the ColE1 origin.
    740..795     +  rep_origin     RSF ori (fragment): Plasmids containing the RSF 1030 origin of replication can be propagated in E. coli cells that contain additional plasmids with compatible origins.
    894..920     -  misc_feature   bom (fragment): basis of mobility region from pBR322
   1435..1451    +  protein_bind   lac operator: The lac repressor binds to the lac operator to inhibit transcription in E. coli. This inhibition can be relieved by adding lactose or isopropyl-β-D-thiogalactopyranoside (IPTG). lac repressor encoded by lacI
   1496..1512    +  protein_bind   lac operator: The lac repressor binds to the lac operator to inhibit transcription in E. coli. This inhibition can be relieved by adding lactose or isopropyl-β-D-thiogalactopyranoside (IPTG). lac repressor encoded by lacI
   1526..1545    +  protein_bind   lac operator (symmetric): The lac repressor binds to the lac operator to inhibit transcription in E. coli. This inhibition can be relieved by adding lactose or isopropyl-β-D-thiogalactopyranoside (IPTG). The symmetric lac operator was optimized for tight binding of lac repressor. lac repressor encoded by lacI
   1600..3093    +  CDS            fliC: FLIC_ECOLI - Also known as flaF, hag. Experimental evidence at protein level: Swiss-Prot protein existence level 1. Flagellin is the subunit protein which polymerizes to form the filaments of bacterial flagella. From Escherichia coli (strain K12).
   3174..3214    -  terminator     rrnB T1 terminator (fragment): transcription terminator T1 from the E. coli rrnB gene
   3216..3331    -  ncRNA          5S rRNA: Accession: RF00001 - 5S ribosomal RNA
   3362..3386    +  CDS            KanR (fragment): aminoglycoside phosphotransferase; aph(3')-Ia; confers resistance to kanamycin in bacteria or G418 (Geneticin®) in eukaryotes
   3416..3512    +  promoter       AmpR promoter (fragment): bla
   3515..4324    +  CDS            KanR: aminoglycoside phosphotransferase; aph(3')-Ia; confers resistance to kanamycin in bacteria or G418 (Geneticin®) in eukaryotes
   4333..4406    +  promoter       lacI promoter (fragment): lacI
   4407..86      +  CDS            lacI (across the origin): LACI_ECOLI - Experimental evidence at protein level: Swiss-Prot protein existence level 1. Repressor of the lactose operon. Binds allolactose as an inducer. From Escherichia coli (strain K12).
>Addgene plasmid #128856 | pJ291_WT_med | addgene full sequence | sequence record 271723 | Addgene NGS Result
CCAATACGCAAACCGCCTCTCCCCGCGCGTTGGCCGATTCATTAATGCAGCTGGCACGACAGGTTTCCCG
ACTGGAAAGCGGGCAGTGATTAATAAGATGATCTTCTTGAGATCGTTTTGGTCTGCGCGTAATCTCTTGC
TCTGAAAACGAAAAAACCGCCTTGCAGGGCGGTTTTTCGAAGGTTCTCTGAGCTACCAACTCTTTGAACC
GAGGTAACTGGCTTGGAGGAGCGCAGTCACCAAAACTTGTCCTTTCAGTTTAGCCTTAACCGGCGCATGA
CTTCAAGACTAACTCCTCTAAATCAATTACCAGTGGCTGCTGCCAGTGGTGCTTTTGCATGTCTTTCCGG
GTTGGACTCAAGACGATAGTTACCGGATAAGGCGCAGCGGTCGGACTGAACGGGGGGTTCGTGCATACAG
TCCAGCTTGGAGCGAACTGCCTACCCGGAACTGAGTGTCAGGCGTGGAATGAGACAAACGCGGCCATAAC
AGCGGAATGACACCGGTAAACCGAAAGGCAGGAACAGGAGAGCGCACGAGGGAGCCGCCAGGGGGAAACG
CCTGGTATCTTTATAGTCCTGTCGGGTTTCGCCACCACTGATTTGAGCGTCAGATTTCGTGATGCTTGTC
AGGGGGGCGGAGCCTATGGAAAAACGGCTTTGCCGCGGCCCTCTCACTTCCCTGTTAAGTATCTTCCTGG
CATCTTCCAGGAAATCTCCGCCCCGTTCGTAAGCCATTTCCGCTCGCCGCAGTCGAACGACCGAGCGTAG
CGAGTCAGTGAGCGAGGAAGCGGAATATATCCTGTATCACATATTCTGCTGACGCACCGGTGCAGCCTTT
TTTCTCCTGCCACATGAAGCACTTCACTGACACCCTCATCAGTGCCAACATAGTAAGCCAGTATACACTC
CGCTAGCGCTGAGGTCCCGCAGCCGAACGACCGAGCGCAGCGGCGAGAGTAGGGAACTGCCAGGCATCCT
GGGCGGTTCTGATAACGAGTAATCGTTAATCCGCAAATAACGTAAAAACCCGCTTCGGCGGGTTTTTTTA
TGGGGGGAGTTTAGGGAAAGAGCATTTGTCAGAATATTTAAGGGCGCCTGTCACTTTGCTTGATATATGA
GAATTATTTAACCTTATAAATGAGAAAAAAGCAACGCACTTTAAATAAGATACGTTGCTTTTTCGATTGA
TGAACACCTATAATTAAACTATTCATCTATTATTTATGATTTTTTGTATATACAATATTTCTAGTTTGTT
AAAGAGAATTAAGAAAATAAATCTCGAAAATAATAAAGGGAAAATCAGTTTTTGATATCAAAATTATACA
TGTCAACGATAATACAAAATATAATACAAACTATAAGATGTTATCAGTATTTATTATGCATTTAGAATAC
CTTTTGTGTCGCCCTTCGCTGAAGTCGACCTTAATTGTGAGCGGATAACAATTACGAGCTTCATGCACAG
TGAAATCATGAAAAATTTATTTGCTTTGTGAGCGGATAACAATTATAATATGTGGAATTGTGAGCGCTCA
CAATTCCACAACGGTTTCCCTCTAGAAATAATTTTGTTTAACTTTTAAGGAGATAAACCATGGCACAAGT
CATTAATACCAACAGCCTCTCGCTGATCACTCAAAATAATATCAACAAGAACCAGTCTGCGCTGTCGAGT
TCTATCGAGCGTCTGTCTTCTGGCTTGCGTATTAACAGCGCGAAGGATGACGCAGCGGGTCAGGCGATTG
CTAACCGTTTCACCTCTAACATTAAAGGCCTGACTCAGGCGGCCCGTAACGCCAACGACGGTATCTCCGT
TGCGCAGACCACCGAAGGCGCGCTGTCCGAAATCAACAACAACTTACAGCGTGTGCGTGAACTGACGGTA
CAGGCCACTACCGGTACTAACTCTGAGTCTGATCTGTCTTCTATCCAGGACGAAATTAAATCCCGTCTGG
ATGAAATTGACCGCGTATCTGGTCAGACCCAGTTCAACGGCGTGAACGTGCTGGCAAAAAATGGCTCCAT
GAAAATCCAGGTTGGCGCAAATGATAACCAGACTATCACTATCGATCTGAAGCAGATTGATGCTAAAACT
CTTGGCCTTGATGGTTTTAGCGTTAAAAATAACGATACAGTTACCACTAGTGCTCCAGTAACTGCTTTTG
GTGCTACCACCACAAACAATATTAAACTTACTGGAATTACCCTTTCTACGGAAGCAGCCACTGATACTGG
CGGAACTAACCCAGCTTCAATTGAGGGTGTTTATACTGATAATGGTAATGATTACTATGCGAAAATCACC
GGTGGTGATAACGATGGGAAGTATTACGCAGTAACAGTTGCTAATGATGGTACAGTGACAATGGCGACTG
GAGCAACGGCAAATGCAACTGTAACTGATGCAAATACTACTAAAGCTACAACTATCACTTCAGGCGGTAC
ACCTGTTCAGATTGATAATACTGCAGGTTCCGCAACTGCCAACCTTGGTGCTGTTAGCTTAGTAAAACTG
CAGGATTCCAAGGGTAATGATACCGATACATATGCGCTTAAAGATACAAATGGCAATCTTTACGCTGCGG
ATGTGAATGAAACTACTGGTGCTGTTTCTGTTAAAACTATTACCTATACTGACTCTTCCGGTGCCGCCAG
TTCTCCAACCGCGGTCAAACTGGGCGGAGATGATGGCAAAACAGAAGTGGTCGATATTGATGGTAAAACA
TACGATTCTGCCGATTTAAATGGCGGTAATCTGCAAACAGGTTTGACTGCTGGTGGTGAGGCTCTGACTG
CTGTTGCAAATGGTAAAACCACGGATCCGCTGAAAGCGCTGGACGATGCTATCGCATCTGTAGACAAATT
CCGTTCTTCCCTCGGTGCGGTGCAAAACCGTCTGGATTCCGCGGTTACCAACCTGAACAACACCACTACC
AACCTGTCTGAAGCGCAGTCCCGTATTCAGGACGCCGACTATGCGACCGAAGTGTCCAATATGTCGAAAG
CGCAGATCATCCAGCAGGCCGGTAACTCCGTGTTGGCAAAAGCTAACCAGGTACCGCAGCAGGTTCTGTC
TCTGCTGCAGGGTTAAGAATTCTGATCACACTGGCTACCTTTGGGTGGCCTTTTTTTATCGTCAAAAGGG
CGACACCCCCTAATTAGCCCGGGCGAAAGGCCCAGTCTTTCGACTGAGCCTTTCGTTTTATTTGATGCCT
GGCAGTTCCCTACTCTCGCATGGGGAGTCCCCACACTACCATCGGCGCTACGGCGTTTCACTTCTGAGTT
CGGCATGGGGTCAGGTGGGACCACCGCGCTACTGCCGCCAGGCAAACAAGGGGTGTTATGAGCCATATTC
AGGTATAAATGGGCTCGCGATAATGTTCAGAATTGGTTAATTGGTTGTAACACTGACCCCTATTTGTTTA
TTTTTCTAAATACATTCAAATATGTATCCGCTCATGAGACAATAACCCTGATAAATGCTTCAATAATATT
GAAAAAGGAAGAATATGAGCCATATTCAACGGGAAACGTCGAGGCCGCGATTAAATTCCAACATGGATGC
TGATTTATATGGGTATAAATGGGCTCGCGATAATGTCGGGCAATCAGGTGCGACAATCTATCGCTTGTAT
GGGAAGCCCGATGCGCCAGAGTTGTTTCTGAAACATGGCAAAGGTAGCGTTGCCAATGATGTTACAGATG
AGATGGTCAGACTAAACTGGCTGACGGAATTTATGCCACTTCCGACCATCAAGCATTTTATCCGTACTCC
TGATGATGCATGGTTACTCACCACTGCGATCCCCGGAAAAACAGCGTTCCAGGTATTAGAAGAATATCCT
GATTCAGGTGAAAATATTGTTGATGCGCTGGCAGTGTTCCTGCGCCGGTTGCACTCGATTCCTGTTTGTA
ATTGTCCTTTTAACAGCGATCGCGTATTTCGCCTCGCTCAGGCGCAATCACGAATGAATAACGGTTTGGT
TGATGCGAGTGATTTTGATGACGAGCGTAATGGCTGGCCTGTTGAACAAGTCTGGAAAGAAATGCATAAA
CTTTTGCCATTCTCACCGGATTCAGTCGTCACTCATGGTGATTTCTCACTTGATAACCTTATTTTTGACG
AGGGGAAATTAATAGGTTGTATTGATGTTGGACGAGTCGGAATCGCAGACCGATACCAGGATCTTGCCAT
CCTATGGAACTGCCTCGGTGAGTTTTCTCCTTCATTACAGAAACGGCTTTTTCAAAAATATGGTATTGAT
AATCCTGATATGAATAAATTGCAATTTCATTTGATGCTCGATGAGTTTTTCTAAGCGGCGCGCCATCGAA
TGGCGCAAAACCTTTCGCGGTATGGCATGATAGCGCCCGGAAGAGAGTCAATTCAGGGTGGTGAATATGA
AACCAGTAACGTTATACGATGTCGCAGAGTATGCCGGTGTCTCTTATCAGACCGTTTCCCGCGTGGTGAA
CCAGGCCAGCCACGTTTCTGCGAAAACGCGGGAAAAAGTGGAAGCGGCGATGGCGGAGCTGAATTACATT
CCCAACCGCGTGGCACAACAACTGGCGGGCAAACAGTCGTTGCTGATTGGCGTTGCCACCTCCAGTCTGG
CCCTGCACGCGCCGTCGCAAATTGTCGCGGCGATTAAATCTCGCGCCGATCAACTGGGTGCCAGCGTGGT
GGTGTCGATGGTAGAACGAAGCGGCGTCGAAGCCTGTAAAGCGGCGGTGCACAATCTTCTCGCGCAACGC
GTCAGTGGGCTGATCATTAACTATCCGCTGGATGACCAGGATGCCATTGCTGTGGAAGCTGCCTGCACTA
ATGTTCCGGCGTTATTTCTTGATGTCTCTGACCAGACACCCATCAACAGTATTATTTTCTCCCATGAGGA
CGGTACGCGACTGGGCGTGGAGCATCTGGTCGCATTGGGTCACCAGCAAATCGCGCTGTTAGCGGGCCCA
TTAAGTTCTGTCTCGGCGCGTCTGCGTCTGGCTGGCTGGCATAAATATCTCACTCGCAATCAAATTCAGC
CGATAGCGGAACGGGAAGGCGACTGGAGTGCCATGTCCGGTTTTCAACAAACCATGCAAATGCTGAATGA
GGGCATCGTTCCCACTGCGATGCTGGTTGCCAACGATCAGATGGCGCTGGGCGCAATGCGCGCCATTACC
GAGTCCGGGCTGCGCGTTGGTGCGGATATCTCGGTAGTGGGATACGACGATACCGAAGATAGCTCATGTT
ATATCCCGCCGTTAACCACCATCAAACAGGATTTTCGCCTGCTGGGGCAAACCAGCGTGGACCGCTTGCT
GCAACTCTCTCAGGGCCAGGCGGTGAAGGGCAATCAGCTGTTGCCAGTCTCACTGGTGAAAAGAAAAACC
ACCCTGGCGC
